Addgene plasmid #104253: pHH0103 WBP4 WW domain #2
Purpose: Bacterial expression of WW domain #2 from WBP4
Depositing lab: Sachdev Sidhu & Marius Sudol. Depositing organization: National University of Singapore.
Backbone
  Vector backbone: pHH0103
  Vector type: Bacterial Expression
Growth in bacteria
  Bacterial resistance: Ampicillin, 100 μg/mL
  Growth temperature: 37°C
  Growth strain: DH5alpha
  Copy number: Unknown
Gene/Insert
  Gene/Insert name: WBP4 WW domain #2
  Species: H. sapiens (human)
  Insert size (bp): 183
  Mutation: codon optimized for expression in bacteria
  Entrez Gene: WBP4 (a.k.a. FBP21)
  Promoter: tac
  Tag / fusion protein: GST (N terminal on backbone)
  Cloning method: Restriction Enzyme; 5′ cloning site SfiI (unknown if destroyed); 3′ cloning site NotI (unknown if destroyed)
  Sequencing primers: 5′ pGEX-5'
Terms and licenses: Academic/Nonprofit Terms; Industry Terms: Not Available to Industry
Depositor comments: Amino acid sequence: Linker - ENLYFQGRRASV(gagctc) and WW domain - KKTAVKTVWVEGLSEDGFTYYYNTETGESRWEKPDDFIP
How to cite: pHH0103 WBP4 WW domain #2 was a gift from Sachdev Sidhu & Marius Sudol (Addgene plasmid # 104253 ; http://n2t.net/addgene:104253 ; RRID:Addgene_104253)
