[The description below was written by a language model from this plasmid's Addgene catalogue record and pLannotate feature annotations shown in this document.]
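Description:
pHH0103 WBP4 WW domain #2 is a 6,888 nt bacterial expression plasmid that produces the second WW domain of human WBP4 (also known as FBP21) as a GST fusion in E. coli. The 183 bp insert was codon optimized for bacterial expression and cloned between SfiI and NotI sites of the pHH0103 backbone. Transcription is driven by the hybrid trp/lac tac promoter with an adjacent lac operator. The plasmid also carries lacI under the up-mutated lacIq promoter, so expression is repressed until induced with IPTG. The annotated reading frame begins with a 6xHis tag, followed by Schistosoma japonicum glutathione S-transferase and then the WW domain. The depositor notes a linker between GST and the domain that contains what appears to be a TEV protease recognition motif, which would allow the tags to be removed. The annotation software matched the domain to the mouse Wbp4 entry, presumably because of sequence conservation, but the catalogue gives the species as human.

An fd phage terminator lies downstream of the insert, followed by fragments of M13 gene III (minor coat protein pIII). Together with the f1 origin, these suggest the backbone descends from a phage-display phagemid. Because they sit after the terminator, they are most likely vestigial rather than part of the expressed product. The plasmid is maintained through a ColE1/pMB1-type origin with a bom site and is selected with ampicillin via the bla gene. Fragments of rop, the tetracycline resistance gene and the tet promoter appear to be pBR322-derived remnants. The copy number is recorded as unknown. The dual His/GST tagging suits affinity purification of the isolated domain, for example for studies of WW domain ligand binding, although the record states only bacterial expression as the purpose.
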