Features (pLannotate 1.2.2; 21 found; start..end, strand, type, name):
      1..29      +  promoter       tac promoter: strong E. coli promoter; hybrid between the trp and lac UV5 promoters
     37..53      +  protein_bind   lac operator: The lac repressor binds to the lac operator to inhibit transcription in E. coli. This inhibition can be relieved by adding lactose or isopropyl-β-D-thiogalactopyranoside (IPTG). lac repressor encoded by lacI
    138..155     +  CDS            6xHis: 6xHis affinity tag
    171..824     +  CDS            GST26_SCHJA: Experimental evidence at protein level: Swiss-Prot protein existence level 1. GST isoenzymes appear to play a central role in the parasite detoxification system. Other functions are also suspected including a role in increasing the solubility of haematin in the parasite gut. From Schistosoma japonicum (Blood fluke).
    957..1058    +  CDS            Wbp4 (fragment): WBP4_MOUSE - Also known as Fbp21, Fnbp21. Experimental evidence at protein level: Swiss-Prot protein existence level 1. Involved in pre-mRNA splicing as a component of the spliceosome. May play a role in cross-intron bridging of U1 and U2 snRNPs in the mammalian A complex. From Mus musculus (Mouse).
   1083..1130    +  terminator     fd terminator (sequence withheld): central terminator from bacteriophage fd (Otsuka and Kunisawa, 1982)
   1135..1347    +  CDS            M13 gene III (fragment) (sequence partly withheld): pIII; III; minor coat protein
   1362..1832    +  CDS            M13 gene III (fragment) (sequence partly withheld): pIII; III; minor coat protein
   1854..1924    +  CDS            TcR (fragment): tetracycline efflux protein; tet; confers resistance to tetracycline
   2166..2546    -  CDS            YPB1_ECOLX: Protein predicted: Swiss-Prot protein existence level 4. From Escherichia coli.
   2563..2714    +  CDS            rop (fragment): Rop protein, which maintains plasmids at low copy number; rop
   2750..3178    -  rep_origin     f1 ori (sequence partly withheld): f1 bacteriophage origin of replication; arrow indicates direction of (+) strand synthesis
   3187..3226    +  CDS            rop (fragment): Rop protein, which maintains plasmids at low copy number; rop
   3328..3468    +  misc_feature   bom: basis of mobility region from pBR322
   3654..4241    -  rep_origin     ori: high-copy-number ColE1/pMB1/pBR322/pUC origin of replication
   4412..5272    -  CDS            AmpR: β-lactamase; bla; confers resistance to ampicillin, carbenicillin, and related antibiotics
   5273..5377    -  promoter       AmpR promoter: bla
   5486..5563    +  promoter       lacIq promoter: lacI (mutant); In the lacIq allele, a single base change in the promoter boosts expression of the lacI gene about 10-fold.
   5564..6646    +  CDS            lacI: lac repressor; lacI; The lac repressor binds to the lac operator to inhibit transcription in E. coli. This inhibition can be relieved by adding lactose or isopropyl-β-D-thiogalactopyranoside (IPTG).
   6659..6680    +  protein_bind   CAP binding site: CAP binding activates transcription in the presence of cAMP. E. coli catabolite activator protein
   6699..6716    +  promoter       tet promoter (fragment): E. coli promoter for tetracycline efflux protein gene
>Addgene plasmid #104253 | pHH0103 WBP4 WW domain #2 | addgene full sequence | sequence record 204383 | Addgene NGS Result
TTGACAATTAATCATCGGCTCGTATAATGTGTGGAATTGTGAGCGGATAACAATTTCACACAGGAAACAG
CCAGTCCGTTTAGGTGTTTTCACGAGCACTTCACCAACAAGGACCATAGATTATGAAAATCGAAGAACAC
CATCACCATCACCATTCCAGCGGTAAGCTTATGTCCCCTATACTAGGTTATTGGAAAATTAAGGGCCTTG
TGCAACCCACTCGACTTCTTTTGGAATATCTTGAAGAAAAATATGAAGAGCATTTGTATGAGCGCGATGA
AGGTGATAAATGGCGAAACAAAAAGTTTGAATTGGGTTTGGAGTTTCCCAATCTTCCTTATTATATTGAT
GGTGATGTTAAATTAACACAGTCTATGGCCATCATACGTTATATAGCTGACAAGCACAACATGTTGGGTG
GTTGTCCAAAAGAGCGTGCAGAGATTTCAATGCTTGAAGGAGCGGTTTTGGATATTAGATACGGTGTTTC
GAGAATTGCATATAGTAAAGACTTTGAAACTCTCAAAGTTGATTTTCTTAGCAAGCTACCTGAAATGCTG
AAAATGTTCGAAGATCGTTTATGTCATAAAACATATTTAAATGGTGATCATGTAACCCATCCTGACTTCA
TGTTGTATGACGCTCTTGATGTTGTTTTATACATGGACCCAATGTGCCTGGATGCGTTCCCAAAATTAGT
TTGTTTTAAAAAACGTATTGAAGCTATCCCACAAATTGATAAGTACTTGAAATCCAGCAAGTATATAGCA
TGGCCTTTGCAGGGCTGGCAAGCCACGTTTGGTGGTGGCGACCATCCTCCAAAATCGGATCTGGAAGTTC
TGTTCCAGGGGCCCCTGTCCAGCGGTCTGGTTCCGCGTGGTTCCGGTACCGCGGCCCAGCCGGCCGAAAA
TCTGTACTTCCAAGGTCGTCGTGCCTCTGTGGAGCTCAAAAAAACGGCAGTCAAAACGGTGTGGGTCGAA
GGTCTGAGCGAAGATGGCTTTACCTACTACTACAATACCGAAACGGGTGAATCGCGTTGGGAAAAACCGG
ATGACTTTATTCCGTAGGCGGCCGCATA
[142 nt withheld, positions 1079-1220]
C
[98 nt withheld, positions 1222-1319]
AGTTTGTACTGGTGACGAAACTCAGTGTCTAGCTAGAGTGGC
[149 nt withheld, positions 1362-1510]
T
[41 nt withheld, positions 1512-1552]
T
[62 nt withheld, positions 1554-1615]
A
[35 nt withheld, positions 1617-1651]
CCTCCCTCAATCGGTTGAATGTCGCCCTTTTGTCTTTGGCGCTGGTAAACCATATGAA
[86 nt withheld, positions 1710-1795]
T
[54 nt withheld, positions 1797-1850]
CTAGCGCCGCCCTATACCTTGTCTGCCTCCCCGCGTTGCGTCGCGGTGCATGGAGCCGGGCCACCTCGAC
CTGAATGGAAGCCGGCGGCACCTCGCTAACGGATTCACCACTCCAAGAATTGGAGCCAATCAATTCTTGC
GGAGAACTGTGAATGCGCAAACCAACCCTTGGCAGAACATATCCATCGCGTCCGCCATCTCCAGCAGCCG
CACGCGGCGCATCTCGGGCAGCGTTGGGTCCTGGCCACGGGTGCGCATGATCGTGCTCCTGTCGTTGAGG
ACCCGGCTAGGCTGGCGGGGTTGCCTTACTGGTTAGCAGAATGAATCACCGATACGCGAGCGAACGTGAA
GCGACTGCTGCTGCAAAACGTCTGCGACCTGAGCAACAACATGAATGGTCTTCGGTTTCCGTGTTTCGTA
AAGTCTGGAAACGCGGAAGTCAGCGCCCTGCACCATTATGTTCCGGATCTGCATCGCAGGATGCTGCTGG
CTACCCTGTGGAACACCTACATCTGTATTAACGAAGCGCTGGCATTGACCCTGAGTGATTTTTCTCTGGT
CCCGCCGCATCCATACCGCCAGTTGTTTACCCTCACAACGTTCCAGTAACCGGGCATGTTCATCATCAGT
AACCCGTATCGTGAGCATCCTCTCTCGTTTCATCGGTATCATTACCCCCATGAACAGAAATCCCCCTTAC
ACGGAGGCATCAGTGACCAAACAGGAAAAAACCGCCCTTAACATGGCCCGCTTTATCAGAAGCCAGACAT
TAACGCTTCTGGAGAAACTCAACGAGCTGGACGCGGATGAACAGGCAGACATCTGTGAATCGCTTCACGA
CCACGCTGATGAGCTTTACCGCAGGATCCGCGAAATTGTAAGCGTTAATATTTTGTTAAAATTCGCGTTA
AATTTTTGTTAAATCAGCTCATTTTTTAACCAATAGGCCGAAATCGGCAAAATCCCTTATAAATCAAAAG
AATAGACCGAGATAGGGT
[37 nt withheld, positions 2849-2885]
AAAGAACGTGGACTCCAACGTCAAAGG
[49 nt withheld, positions 2913-2961]
T
[91 nt withheld, positions 2963-3053]
G
[124 nt withheld, positions 3055-3178]
CGCGGATCCTGCCTCGCGCGTTTCGGTGATGACGGTGAAAACCTCTGACACATGCAGCTCCCGGAGACGG
TCACAGCTTGTCTGTAAGCGGATGCCGGGAGCAGACAAGCCCGTCAGGGCGCGTCAGCGGGTGTTGGCGG
GTGTCGGGGCGCAGCCATGACCCAGTCACGTAGCGATAGCGGAGTGTATACTGGCTTAACTATGCGGCAT
CAGAGCAGATTGTACTGAGAGTGCACCATATGCGGTGTGAAATACCGCACAGATGCGTAAGGAGAAAATA
CCGCATCAGGCGCTCTTCCGCTTCCTCGCTCACTGACTCGCTGCGCTCGGTCGTTCGGCTGCGGCGAGCG
GTATCAGCTCACTCAAAGGCGGTAATACGGTTATCCACAGAATCAGGGGATAACGCAGGAAAGAACATGT
GAGCAAAAGGCCAGCAAAAGGCCAGGAACCGTAAAAAGGCCGCGTTGCTGGCGTTTTTCCATAGGCTCCG
CCCCCCTGACGAGCATCACAAAAATCGACGCTCAAGTCAGAGGTGGCGAAACCCGACAGGACTATAAAGA
TACCAGGGTTTCCCCCTGGAAGCTCCCTCGTGCGCTCTCCTGTTCCGACCCTGCCGCTTACCGGATACCT
GTCCGCCTTTCTCCCTTCGGGAAGCGTGGCGCTTTCTCATAGCTCACGCTGTAGGTATCTCAGTTCGGTG
TAGGTCGTTCGCTCCAAGCTGGGCTGTGTGCACGAACCCCCCGTTCAGCCCGACCGCTGCGCCTTATCCG
GTAACTATCGTCTTGAGTCCAACCCGGTAAGACACGACTTATCGCCACTGGCAGCAGCCACTGGTAACAG
GATTAGCAGAGCGAGGTATGTAGGCGGTGCTACAGAGTTCTTGAAGTGGTGGCCTAACTACGGCTACACT
AGAAGGACAGTATTTGGTATCTGCGCTCTGCTGAAGCCAGTTACCTTCGGAAAAAGAGTTGGTAGCTCTT
GATCCGGCAAACAAACCACCGCTGGTAGCGGTGGTTTTTTTGTTTGCAAGCAGCAGATTACGCGCAGAAA
AAAAGGATCTCAAGAAGATCCTTTGATCTTTTCTACGGGGTCTGACGCTCAGTGGAACGAAAACTCACGT
TAAGGGATTTTGGTCATGAGATTATCAAAAAGGATCTTCACCTAGATCCTTTTAAATTAAAAATGAAGTT
TTAAATCAATCTAAAGTATATATGAGTAAACTTGGTCTGACAGTTACCAATGCTTAATCAGTGAGGCACC
TATCTCAGCGATCTGTCTATTTCGTTCATCCATAGTTGCCTGACTCCCCGTCGTGTAGATAACTACGATA
CGGGAGGGCTTACCATCTGGCCCCAGTGCTGCAATGATACCGCGAGACCCACGCTCACCGGCTCCAGATT
TATCAGCAATAAACCAGCCAGCCGGAAGGGCCGAGCGCAGAAGTGGTCCTGCAACTTTATCCGCCTCCAT
CCAGTCTATTAATTGTTGCCGGGAAGCTAGAGTAAGTAGTTCGCCAGTTAATAGTTTGCGCAACGTTGTT
GCCATTGCTGCAGGCATCGTGGTGTCACGCTCGTCGTTTGGTATGGCTTCATTCAGCTCCGGTTCCCAAC
GATCAAGGCGAGTTACATGATCCCCCATGTTGTGCAAAAAAGCGGTTAGCTCCTTCGGTCCTCCGATCGT
TGTCAGAAGTAAGTTGGCCGCAGTGTTATCACTCATGGTTATGGCAGCACTGCATAATTCTCTTACTGTC
ATGCCATCCGTAAGATGCTTTTCTGTGACTGGTGAGTACTCAACCAAGTCATTCTGAGAATAGTGTATGC
GGCGACCGAGTTGCTCTTGCCCGGCGTCAACACGGGATAATACCGCGCCACATAGCAGAACTTTAAAAGT
GCTCATCATTGGAAAACGTTCTTCGGGGCGAAAACTCTCAAGGATCTTACCGCTGTTGAGATCCAGTTCG
ATGTAACCCACTCGTGCACCCAACTGATCTTCAGCATCTTTTACTTTCACCAGCGTTTCTGGGTGAGCAA
AAACAGGAAGGCAAAATGCCGCAAAAAAGGGAATAAGGGCGACACGGAAATGTTGAATACTCATACTCTT
CCTTTTTCAATATTATTGAAGCATTTATCAGGGTTATTGTCTCATGAGCGGATACATATTTGAATGTATT
TAGAAAAATAAACAAATAGGGGTTCCGCGCACATTTCCCCGAAAAGTGCCACCTGACGTCTAAGAAACCA
TTATTATCATGACATTAACCTATAAAAATAGGCGTATCACGAGGCCCTTTCGTCTTCAAGAATTCCCGAC
ACCATCGAATGGTGCAAAACCTTTCGCGGTATGGCATGATAGCGCCCGGAAGAGAGTCAATTCAGGGTGG
TGAATGTGAAACCAGTAACGTTATACGATGTCGCAGAGTATGCCGGTGTCTCTTATCAGACCGTTTCCCG
CGTGGTGAACCAGGCCAGCCACGTTTCTGCGAAAACGCGGGAAAAAGTGGAAGCGGCGATGGCGGAGCTG
AATTACATTCCCAACCGCGTGGCACAACAACTGGCGGGCAAACAGTCGTTGCTGATTGGCGTTGCCACCT
CCAGTCTGGCCCTGCACGCGCCGTCGCAAATTGTCGCGGCGATTAAATCTCGCGCCGATCAACTGGGTGC
CAGCGTGGTGGTGTCGATGGTAGAACGAAGCGGCGTCGAAGCCTGTAAAGCGGCGGTGCACAATCTTCTC
GCGCAACGCGTCAGTGGGCTGATCATTAACTATCCGCTGGATGACCAGGATGCCATTGCTGTGGAAGCTG
CCTGCACTAATGTTCCGGCGTTATTTCTTGATGTCTCTGACCAGACACCCATCAACAGTATTATTTTCTC
CCATGAAGACGGTACGCGACTGGGCGTGGAGCATCTGGTCGCATTGGGTCACCAGCAAATCGCGCTGTTA
GCGGGCCCATTAAGTTCTGTCTCGGCGCGTCTGCGTCTGGCTGGCTGGCATAAATATCTCACTCGCAATC
AAATTCAGCCGATAGCGGAACGGGAAGGCGACTGGAGTGCCATGTCCGGTTTTCAACAAACCATGCAAAT
GCTGAATGAGGGCATCGTTCCCACTGCGATGCTGGTTGCCAACGATCAGATGGCGCTGGGCGCAATGCGC
GCCATTACCGAGTCCGGGCTGCGCGTTGGTGCGGATATCTCGGTAGTGGGATACGACGATACCGAAGACA
GCTCATGTTATATCCCGCCGTTAACCACCATCAAACAGGATTTTCGCCTGCTGGGGCAAACCAGCGTGGA
CCGCTTGCTGCAACTCTCTCAGGGCCAGGCGGTGAAGGGCAATCAGCTGTTGCCCGTCTCACTGGTGAAA
AGAAAAACCACCCTGGCGCCCAATACGCAAACCGCCTCTCCCCGCGCGTTGGCCGATTCATTAATGCAGC
TGGCACGACAGGTTTCCCGACTGGAAAGCGGGCAGTGAGCGCAACGCAATTAATGTAAGTTAGCTCACTC
ATTAGGCACAATTCTCATGTTTGACAGCTTATCATCGACTGCACGGTGCACCAATGCTTCTGGCGTCAGG
CAGCCATCGGAAGCTGTGGTATGGCTGTGCAGGTCGTAAATCACTGCATAATTCGTGTCGCTCAAGGCGC
ACTCCCGTTCTGGATAATGTTTTTTGCGCCGACATCATAACGGTTCTGGCAAATATTCTGAAATGAGCTG
