>Addgene plasmid #104253 | pHH0103 WBP4 WW domain #2 | depositor partial sequence | sequence record 197405 | WW domain with linker
GGCCCAGCCGGCCGAAAATCTGTACTTCCAAGGTCGTCGTGCCTCTGTGGAGCTCAAAAAAACGGCAGTC
AAAACGGTGTGGGTCGAAGGTCTGAGCGAAGATGGCTTTACCTACTACTACAATACCGAAACGGGTGAAT
CGCGTTGGGAAAAACCGGATGACTTTATTCCGTAGGCGGCCGC
